>Addgene plasmid #159322 | pEF1-His-NEDD8 | addgene full sequence | sequence record 311864 | Addgene NGS Result
AATATTATTGAAGCATTTATCAGGGTTATTGTCTCATGAGCGGATACATATTTGAATGTATTTAGAAAAA
TAAACAAATAGGGGTTCCGCGCACATTTCCCCGAAAAGTGCCACCTGACGTCGACGGATCGGGAGATCTC
CCGATCCCCTATGGTGCACTCTCAGTACAATCTGCTCTGATGCCGCATAGTTAAGCCAGTATCTGCTCCC
TGCTTGTGTGTTGGAGGTCGCTGAGTAGTGCGCGAGCAAAATTTAAGCTACAACAAGGCAAGGCTTGACC
GACAATTGCATGAAGAATCTGCTTAGGGTTAGGCGTTTTGCGCTGCTTCGCGATGTACGGGCCAGATATA
CGCGTTGACATTGATTATTGACTAGGCTTTTGCAAAAAGCTTTGCAAAGATGGATAAAGTTTTAAACAGA
GAGGAATCTTTGCAGCTAATGGACCTTCTAGGTCTTGAAAGGAGTGGGAATTGGCTCCGGTGCCCGTCAG
TGGGCAGAGCGCACATCGCCCACAGTCCCCGAGAAGTTGGGGGGAGGGGTCGGCAATTGAACCGGTGCCT
AGAGAAGGTGGCGCGGGGTAAACTGGGAAAGTGATGTCGTGTACTGGCTCCGCCTTTTTCCCGAGGGTGG
GGGAGAACCGTATATAAGTGCAGTAGTCGCCGTGAACGTTCTTTTTCGCAACGGGTTTGCCGCCAGAACA
CAGGTAAGTGCCGTGTGTGGTTCCCGCGGGCCTGGCCTCTTTACGGGTTATGGCCCTTGCGTGCCTTGAA
TTACTTCCACCTGGCTGCAGTACGTGATTCTTGATCCCGAGCTTCGGGTTGGAAGTGGGTGGGAGAGTTC
GAGGCCTTGCGCTTAAGGAGCCCCTTCGCCTCGTGCTTGAGTTGAGGCCTGGCCTGGGCGCTGGGGCCGC
CGCGTGCGAATCTGGTGGCACCTTCGCGCCTGTCTCGCTGCTTTCGATAAGTCTCTAGCCATTTAAAATT
TTTGATGACCTGCTGCGACGCTTTTTTTCTGGCAAGATAGTCTTGTAAATGCGGGCCAAGATCTGCACAC
TGGTATTTCGGTTTTTGGGGCCGCGGGCGGCGACGGGGCCCGTGCGTCCCAGCGCACATGTTCGGCGAGG
CGGGGCCTGCGAGCGCGGCCACCGAGAATCGGACGGGGGTAGTCTCAAGCTGGCCGGCCTGCTCTGGTGC
CTGGCCTCGCGCCGCCGTGTATCGCCCCGCCCTGGGCGGCAAGGCTGGCCCGGTCGGCACCAGTTGCGTG
AGCGGAAAGATGGCCGCTTCCCGGCCCTGCTGCAGGGAGCTCAAAATGGAGGACGCGGCGCTCGGGAGAG
CGGGCGGGTGAGTCACCCACACAAAGGAAAAGGGCCTTTCCGTCCTCAGCCGTCGCTTCATGTGACTCCA
CGGAGTACCGGGCGCCGTCCAGGCACCTCGATTAGTTCTCGAGCTTTTGGAGTACGTCGTCTTTAGGTTG
GGGGGAGGGGTTTTATGCGATGGAGTTTCCCCACACTGAGTGGGTGGAGACTGAAGTTAGGCCAGCTTGG
CACTTGATGTAATTCTCCTTGGAATTTGCCCTTTTTGAGTTTGGATCTTGGTTCATTCTCAAGCCTCAGA
CAGTGGTTCAAAGTTTTTTTCTTCCATTTCAGGTGTCGTGAGGAATTAGCTTGGTACTAATACGACTCAC
TATAGGGAGACCCAAGCTGGCTAGGTAAGCTTACCATGGGGGGTTCTCATCATCATCATCATCATGGTAT
GGCTAGCATGACTGGTGGACAGCAAATGGGTCGGGATCTGTACGACGATGACGATAAGGTACCAGGATCC
[228 nt withheld, positions 1821-2048]
TGAGCGGCCGCTCGAGTCTAGAGGGCCCGTTTAAACCCGCTGATCAGCCTCGACTGTGCCTTCTAGTTGC
CAGCCATCTGTTGTTTGCCCCTCCCCCGTGCCTTCCTTGACCCTGGAAGGTGCCACTCCCACTGTCCTTT
CCTAATAAAATGAGGAAATTGCATCGCATTGTCTGAGTAGGTGTCATTCTATTCTGGGGGGTGGGGTGGG
GCAGGACAGCAAGGGGGAGGATTGGGAAGACAATAGCAGGCATGCTGGGGATGCGGTGGGCTCTATGGCT
TCTGAGGCGGAAAGAACCAGCTGGGGCTCTAGGGGGTATCCCC
[124 nt withheld, positions 2372-2495]
C
[91 nt withheld, positions 2497-2587]
A
[49 nt withheld, positions 2589-2637]
CCTTTGACGTTGGAGTCCACGTTCTTT
[37 nt withheld, positions 2665-2701]
ACCCTATCTCGGTCTATTCTTTTGATTTATAAGGGATTTTGCCGATTTCGGCCTATTGGTTAAAAAATGA
GCTGATTTAACAAAAATTTAACGCGAATTAATTCTGTGGAATGTGTGTCAGTTAGGGTGTGGAAAGTCCC
CAGGCTCCCCAGCAGGCAGAAGTATGCAAAGCATGCATCTCAATTAGTCAGCAACCAGGTGTGGAAAGTC
CCCAGGCTCCCCAGCAGGCAGAAGTATGCAAAGCATGCATCTCAATTAGTCAGCAACCATAGTCCCGCCC
CTAACTCCGCCCATCCCGCCCCTAACTCCGCCCAGTTCCGCCCATTCTCCGCCCCATGGCTGACTAATTT
TTTTTATTTATGCAGAGGCCGAGGCCGCCTCTGCCTCTGAGCTATTCCAGAAGTAGTGAGGAGGCTTTTT
TGGAGGCCTAGGCTTTTGCAAAAAGCTCCCGGGAGCTTGTATATCCATTTTCGGATCTGATCAAGAGACA
GGATGAGGATCGTTTCGCATGATTGAACAAGATGGATTGCACGCAGGTTCTCCGGCCGCTTGGGTGGAGA
GGCTATTCGGCTATGACTGGGCACAACAGACAATCGGCTGCTCTGATGCCGCCGTGTTCCGGCTGTCAGC
GCAGGGGCGCCCGGTTCTTTTTGTCAAGACCGACCTGTCCGGTGCCCTGAATGAACTGCAGGACGAGGCA
GCGCGGCTATCGTGGCTGGCCACGACGGGCGTTCCTTGCGCAGCTGTGCTCGACGTTGTCACTGAAGCGG
GAAGGGACTGGCTGCTATTGGGCGAAGTGCCGGGGCAGGATCTCCTGTCATCTCACCTTGCTCCTGCCGA
GAAAGTATCCATCATGGCTGATGCAATGCGGCGGCTGCATACGCTTGATCCGGCTACCTGCCCATTCGAC
CACCAAGCGAAACATCGCATCGAGCGAGCACGTACTCGGATGGAAGCCGGTCTTGTCGATCAGGATGATC
TGGACGAAGAGCATCAGGGGCTCGCGCCAGCCGAACTGTTCGCCAGGCTCAAGGCGCGCATGCCCGACGG
CGAGGATCTCGTCGTGACCCATGGCGATGCCTGCTTGCCGAATATCATGGTGGAAAATGGCCGCTTTTCT
GGATTCATCGACTGTGGCCGGCTGGGTGTGGCGGACCGCTATCAGGACATAGCGTTGGCTACCCGTGATA
TTGCTGAAGAGCTTGGCGGCGAATGGGCTGACCGCTTCCTCGTGCTTTACGGTATCGCCGCTCCCGATTC
GCAGCGCATCGCCTTCTATCGCCTTCTTGACGAGTTCTTCTGAGCGGGACTCTGGGGTTCGAAATGACCG
ACCAAGCGACGCCCAACCTGCCATCACGAGATTTCGATTCCACCGCCGCCTTCTATGAAAGGTTGGGCTT
CGGAATCGTTTTCCGGGACGCCGGCTGGATGATCCTCCAGCGCGGGGATCTCATGCTGGAGTTCTTCGCC
CACCCCAACTTGTTTATTGCAGCTTATAATGGTTACAAATAAAGCAATAGCATCACAAATTTCACAAATA
AAGCATTTTTTTCACTGCATTCTAGTTGTGGTTTGTCCAAACTCATCAATGTATCTTATCATGTCTGTAT
ACCGTCGACCTCTAGCTAGAGCTTGGCGTAATCATGGTCATAGCTGTTTCCTGTGTGAAATTGTTATCCG
CTCACAATTCCACACAACATACGAGCCGGAAGCATAAAGTGTAAAGCCTGGGGTGCCTAATGAGTGAGCT
AACTCACATTAATTGCGTTGCGCTCACTGCCCGCTTTCCAGTCGGGAAACCTGTCGTGCCAGCTGCATTA
ATGAATCGGCCAACGCGCGGGGAGAGGCGGTTTGCGTATTGGGCGCTCTTCCGCTTCCTCGCTCACTGAC
TCGCTGCGCTCGGTCGTTCGGCTGCGGCGAGCGGTATCAGCTCACTCAAAGGCGGTAATACGGTTATCCA
CAGAATCAGGGGATAACGCAGGAAAGAACATGTGAGCAAAAGGCCAGCAAAAGGCCAGGAACCGTAAAAA
GGCCGCGTTGCTGGCGTTTTTCCATAGGCTCCGCCCCCCTGACGAGCATCACAAAAATCGACGCTCAAGT
CAGAGGTGGCGAAACCCGACAGGACTATAAAGATACCAGGCGTTTCCCCCTGGAAGCTCCCTCGTGCGCT
CTCCTGTTCCGACCCTGCCGCTTACCGGATACCTGTCCGCCTTTCTCCCTTCGGGAAGCGTGGCGCTTTC
TCATAGCTCACGCTGTAGGTATCTCAGTTCGGTGTAGGTCGTTCGCTCCAAGCTGGGCTGTGTGCACGAA
CCCCCCGTTCAGCCCGACCGCTGCGCCTTATCCGGTAACTATCGTCTTGAGTCCAACCCGGTAAGACACG
ACTTATCGCCACTGGCAGCAGCCACTGGTAACAGGATTAGCAGAGCGAGGTATGTAGGCGGTGCTACAGA
GTTCTTGAAGTGGTGGCCTAACTACGGCTACACTAGAAGAACAGTATTTGGTATCTGCGCTCTGCTGAAG
CCAGTTACCTTCGGAAAAAGAGTTGGTAGCTCTTGATCCGGCAAACAAACCACCGCTGGTAGCGGTGGTT
TTTTTGTTTGCAAGCAGCAGATTACGCGCAGAAAAAAAGGATCTCAAGAAGATCCTTTGATCTTTTCTAC
GGGGTCTGACGCTCAGTGGAACGAAAACTCACGTTAAGGGATTTTGGTCATGAGATTATCAAAAAGGATC
TTCACCTAGATCCTTTTAAATTAAAAATGAAGTTTTAAATCAATCTAAAGTATATATGAGTAAACTTGGT
CTGACAGTTACCAATGCTTAATCAGTGAGGCACCTATCTCAGCGATCTGTCTATTTCGTTCATCCATAGT
TGCCTGACTCCCCGTCGTGTAGATAACTACGATACGGGAGGGCTTACCATCTGGCCCCAGTGCTGCAATG
ATACCGCGAGACCCACGCTCACCGGCTCCAGATTTATCAGCAATAAACCAGCCAGCCGGAAGGGCCGAGC
GCAGAAGTGGTCCTGCAACTTTATCCGCCTCCATCCAGTCTATTAATTGTTGCCGGGAAGCTAGAGTAAG
TAGTTCGCCAGTTAATAGTTTGCGCAACGTTGTTGCCATTGCTACAGGCATCGTGGTGTCACGCTCGTCG
TTTGGTATGGCTTCATTCAGCTCCGGTTCCCAACGATCAAGGCGAGTTACATGATCCCCCATGTTGTGCA
AAAAAGCGGTTAGCTCCTTCGGTCCTCCGATCGTTGTCAGAAGTAAGTTGGCCGCAGTGTTATCACTCAT
GGTTATGGCAGCACTGCATAATTCTCTTACTGTCATGCCATCCGTAAGATGCTTTTCTGTGACTGGTGAG
TACTCAACCAAGTCATTCTGAGAATAGTGTATGCGGCGACCGAGTTGCTCTTGCCCGGCGTCAATACGGG
ATAATACCGCGCCACATAGCAGAACTTTAAAAGTGCTCATCATTGGAAAACGTTCTTCGGGGCGAAAACT
CTCAAGGATCTTACCGCTGTTGAGATCCAGTTCGATGTAACCCACTCGTGCACCCAACTGATCTTCAGCA
TCTTTTACTTTCACCAGCGTTTCTGGGTGAGCAAAAACAGGAAGGCAAAATGCCGCAAAAAAGGGAATAA
GGGCGACACGGAAATGTTGAATACTCATACTCTTCCTTTTTC
Features (pLannotate 1.2.2; 23 found; start..end, strand, type, name):
    150..202     -  misc_feature   bom (fragment): basis of mobility region from pBR322
    357..375     +  enhancer       CMV enhancer (fragment): human cytomegalovirus immediate early enhancer
    400..466     +  CDS            small t antigen (fragment): SV40 (simian virus 40) small t antigen
    473..1651    +  promoter       EF-1α promoter: strong constitutive promoter for human elongation factor EF-1α
   1668..1686    +  promoter       T7 promoter: promoter for bacteriophage T7 RNA polymerase
   1728..1748    +  CDS            capTEV™ (fragment): composite tag for in vivo biotinylation, TEV protease cleavage, and 6xHis tagging
   1749..1781    +  CDS            T7 tag (gene 10 leader): leader peptide from bacteriophage T7 gene 10 promotes efficient translation in E. coli
   1785..1808    +  CDS            Xpress™ tag: Xpress™ epitope tag, including an enterokinase recognition and cleavage site
   1821..2048    +  CDS            NEDD8 (fragment) (sequence withheld): NEDD8_HUMAN - Experimental evidence at protein level: Swiss-Prot protein existence level 1. Ubiquitin-like protein which plays an important role in cell cycle control and embryogenesis. Covalent attachment to its substrates requires prior activation by the E1 complex UBE1C-APPBP1 and linkage to the E2 enzyme UBE2M. Attachment of NEDD8 to cullins activates their associated E3 ubiquitin ligase activity, and thus promotes polyubiquitination and proteasomal degradation of cyclins and other regulatory proteins. From Homo sapiens (Human).
   2102..2326    +  polyA_signal   bGH poly(A) signal: bovine growth hormone polyadenylation signal
   2330..2351    +  promoter       SV40 promoter (fragment): SV40 enhancer and early promoter
   2372..2800    +  rep_origin     f1 ori (sequence partly withheld): f1 bacteriophage origin of replication; arrow indicates direction of (+) strand synthesis
   2814..3143    +  promoter       SV40 promoter: SV40 enhancer and early promoter
   3210..4001    +  CDS            neo: KKA2_KLEPN - Also known as kan, nptII. Experimental evidence at protein level: Swiss-Prot protein existence level 1. Resistance to kanamycin, neomycin, paromomycin, ribostamycin, butirosin and gentamicin B. From Klebsiella pneumoniae.
   4025..4183    +  CDS            ble (fragment): BLE_KLEPN - Experimental evidence at protein level: Swiss-Prot protein existence level 1. Binding protein with a strong affinity to the bleomycin family of antibiotics. Binds to CL990; an antimitotic-antibiotic compound. From Klebsiella pneumoniae.
   4178..4299    +  polyA_signal   SV40 poly(A) signal: SV40 polyadenylation signal
   4372..4388    -  protein_bind   lac operator: The lac repressor binds to the lac operator to inhibit transcription in E. coli. This inhibition can be relieved by adding lactose or isopropyl-β-D-thiogalactopyranoside (IPTG). lac repressor encoded by lacI
   4396..4426    -  promoter       lac promoter: promoter for the E. coli lac operon
   4441..4462    -  protein_bind   CAP binding site: CAP binding activates transcription in the presence of cAMP. E. coli catabolite activator protein
   4475..4567    -  CDS            lacI (fragment): lac repressor; lacI; The lac repressor binds to the lac operator to inhibit transcription in E. coli. This inhibition can be relieved by adding lactose or isopropyl-β-D-thiogalactopyranoside (IPTG).
   4750..5338    -  rep_origin     ori: high-copy-number ColE1/pMB1/pBR322/pUC origin of replication
   5509..6369    -  CDS            AmpR: β-lactamase; bla; confers resistance to ampicillin, carbenicillin, and related antibiotics
   6370..91      -  promoter       AmpR promoter (across the origin): bla
