[The description below was written by a language model from this plasmid's Addgene catalogue record and pLannotate feature annotations shown in this document.]
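Description:
pEF1-His-NEDD8 is a 6,383 nt mammalian expression plasmid built on a pEF1 backbone for producing His-tagged mouse NEDD8 in transfected cells. It is propagated in E. coli as a high-copy plasmid through a ColE1/pUC-type origin and is selected with ampicillin via the β-lactamase gene and its own promoter. An f1 origin is also present, which in principle allows single-stranded DNA production. For selection in mammalian cells, the backbone carries a neomycin phosphotransferase gene driven by the SV40 enhancer/early promoter and terminated by an SV40 polyadenylation signal. This is the usual arrangement for G418 selection of stable lines.

The expression cassette is driven by the strong constitutive human EF-1α promoter, followed by a T7 promoter that could support in vitro transcription. The open reading frame begins with a short N-terminal leader annotated as a fragment of a His-containing composite tag (consistent with the 6xHis tag in the construct name), the T7 gene 10 leader tag, and the Xpress epitope, which includes an enterokinase cleavage site. This leader is followed by the NEDD8 coding sequence and a bovine growth hormone polyadenylation signal. The automated annotation matched the insert to human NEDD8, whereas the catalogue entry gives the species as mouse. The match probably reflects close sequence similarity to the human reference entry rather than a different origin.

NEDD8 is a ubiquitin-like modifier that is conjugated to cullins and other substrates, activating cullin-based E3 ubiquitin ligases. The record gives only mammalian expression as the purpose. A His-tagged form of this kind is typically suited to detecting NEDD8 or to metal-affinity pull-down of neddylated proteins. The remaining small fragments in the table (bom, CMV enhancer, small t antigen, lacI, ble) appear to be backbone remnants.
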