Addgene plasmid #159322: pEF1-His-NEDD8
Purpose: Mammalian cell expression of mouse His-NEDD8
Depositing lab: Jianjun Zhao. Depositing organization: Cleveland Clinic Foundation.
Backbone
  Vector backbone: pEF1
  Vector type: Mammalian Expression
Growth in bacteria
  Bacterial resistance: Ampicillin, 100 μg/mL
  Growth temperature: 37°C
  Growth strain: DH5alpha
  Copy number: High Copy
Gene/Insert
  Gene/Insert name: His-NEDD8
  Species: M. musculus (mouse)
  Entrez Gene: Nedd8 (a.k.a. NEDD-8, Rub1)
  Cloning method: Restriction Enzyme; 5′ cloning site Unknown (unknown if destroyed)
Terms and licenses: Academic/Nonprofit Terms; Industry Terms: Not Available to Industry
How to cite: pEF1-His-NEDD8 was a gift from Jianjun Zhao (Addgene plasmid # 159322 ; http://n2t.net/addgene:159322 ; RRID:Addgene_159322)
